LOCUS       Exported 6206 bp ds-DNA circular SYN 12-MAY-2021
DEFINITION  Gateway Middle Entry Vector Containing QS.
ACCESSION   .
VERSION     .
KEYWORDS    pME-QS (L1-L2)
SOURCE      synthetic DNA construct
  ORGANISM  synthetic DNA construct
REFERENCE   1 (bases 1 to 6206)
  AUTHORS   Subedi A, Macurak M, Gee ST, Monge E, Goll MG, Potter CJ, Parsons
            MJ, Halpern ME
  TITLE     Adoption of the Q transcriptional regulatory system for zebrafish
            transgenesis.
  JOURNAL   Methods. 2014 Apr 1;66(3):433-40. doi: 10.1016/j.ymeth.2013.06.012.
            Epub 2013 Jun 20.
  PUBMED    23792917
REFERENCE   2 (bases 1 to 6206)
  AUTHORS   .
  TITLE     Direct Submission
  JOURNAL   Exported May 12, 2021 from SnapGene Server 1.1.58
            http://www.snapgene.com
FEATURES             Location/Qualifiers
     source          1..6206
                     /organism="synthetic DNA construct"
                     /mol_type="other DNA"
     primer_bind     92..109
                     /label=L4440
                     /note="L4440 vector, forward primer"
     terminator      268..295
                     /label=rrnB T2 terminator
                     /note="transcription terminator T2 from the E. coli rrnB
                     gene"
     terminator      387..473
                     /gene="Escherichia coli rrnB"
                     /label=rrnB T1 terminator
                     /note="transcription terminator T1 from the E. coli rrnB
                     gene"
     primer_bind     522..544
                     /label=M13/pUC Forward
                     /note="In lacZ gene"
     primer_bind     536..553
                     /label=M13 Forward
                     /note="In lacZ gene. Also called M13-F20 or M13 (-21)
                     Forward"
     primer_bind     537..553
                     /label=M13 fwd
                     /note="common sequencing primer, one of multiple similar
                     variants"
     protein_bind    569..668
                     /gene="mutant version of attL"
                     /label=attL1
                     /bound_moiety="LR Clonase(TM)"
                     /note="recombination site for the Gateway(R) LR reaction"
     intron          3546..3611
                     /label=small t intron
                     /note="SV40 (simian virus 40) small t antigen intron"
     CDS             3741..3761
                     /codon_start=1
                     /product="nuclear localization signal of SV40 (simian virus
                     40) large T antigen"
                     /label=SV40 NLS
                     /translation="PKKKRKV"
     polyA_signal    4186..4320
                     /label=SV40 poly(A) signal
                     /note="SV40 polyadenylation signal"
     primer_bind     complement(4223..4242)
                     /label=SV40pA-R
                     /note="SV40 polyA, reverse primer"
     primer_bind     4277..4296
                     /label=EBV-rev
                     /note="SV40 polyA terminator, reverse primer"
     protein_bind    complement(4331..4430)
                     /gene="mutant version of attL"
                     /label=attL2
                     /bound_moiety="LR Clonase(TM)"
                     /note="recombination site for the Gateway(R) LR reaction"
     primer_bind     complement(4447..4466)
                     /label=T7
                     /note="T7 promoter, forward primer"
     promoter        complement(4448..4466)
                     /label=T7 promoter
                     /note="promoter for bacteriophage T7 RNA polymerase"
     primer_bind     complement(4471..4487)
                     /label=M13 rev
                     /note="common sequencing primer, one of multiple similar
                     variants"
     primer_bind     complement(4471..4487)
                     /label=M13 Reverse
                     /note="In lacZ gene. Also called M13-rev"
     primer_bind     complement(4589..4608)
                     /label=pENTR-R
                     /note="pENTR vectors, reverse primer"
     CDS             4600..5409
                     /codon_start=1
                     /gene="aph(3')-Ia"
                     /product="aminoglycoside phosphotransferase"
                     /label=KanR
                     /note="confers resistance to kanamycin in bacteria or G418
                     (Geneticin(R)) in eukaryotes"
                     /translation="MSHIQRETSRPRLNSNMDADLYGYKWARDNVGQSGATIYRLYGKP
                     DAPELFLKHGKGSVANDVTDEMVRLNWLTEFMPLPTIKHFIRTPDDAWLLTTAIPGKTA
                     FQVLEEYPDSGENIVDALAVFLRRLHSIPVCNCPFNSDRVFRLAQAQSRMNNGLVDASD
                     FDDERNGWPVEQVWKEMHKLLPFSPDSVVTHGDFSLDNLIFDEGKLIGCIDVGRVGIAD
                     RYQDLAILWNCLGEFSPSLQKRLFQKYGIDNPDMNKLQFHLMLDEFF"
     primer_bind     complement(4667..4686)
                     /label=Kan-R
                     /note="Kanamycin resistance gene, reverse primer"
     rep_origin      5556..6144
                     /direction=RIGHT
                     /label=ori
                     /note="high-copy-number ColE1/pMB1/pBR322/pUC origin of
                     replication"
     primer_bind     6045..6064
                     /label=pBR322ori-F
                     /note="pBR322 origin, forward primer"
ORIGIN
        1 ctttcctgcg ttatcccctg attctgtgga taaccgtatt accgcctttg agtgagctga
       61 taccgctcgc cgcagccgaa cgaccgagcg cagcgagtca gtgagcgagg aagcggaaga
      121 gcgcccaata cgcaaaccgc ctctccccgc gcgttggccg attcattaat gcagctggca
      181 cgacaggttt cccgactgga aagcgggcag tgagcgcaac gcaattaata cgcgtaccgc
      241 tagccaggaa gagtttgtag aaacgcaaaa aggccatccg tcaggatggc cttctgctta
      301 gtttgatgcc tggcagttta tggcgggcgt cctgcccgcc accctccggg ccgttgcttc
      361 acaacgttca aatccgctcc cggcggattt gtcctactca ggagagcgtt caccgacaaa
      421 caacagataa aacgaaaggc ccagtcttcc gactgagcct ttcgttttat ttgatgcctg
      481 gcagttccct actctcgcgt taacgctagc atggatgttt tcccagtcac gacgttgtaa
      541 aacgacggcc agtcttaagc tcgggcccca aataatgatt ttattttgac tgatagtgac
      601 ctgttcgttg caacaaattg atgagcaatg cttttttata atgccaactt tgtacaaaaa
      661 agcaggctnn nnnnnnnnnn nnnnnnnnnn nnnnnnnnnn nnnnnnnnnn nnnnnnnnnn
      721 nnnnnnnnnn nnnnnnnnnn nnnnnnnnnn nnnnnnnnnn nnnnnnnnnn nnnnnnnnnn
      781 nnnnnnnnnn nnnnnnnnnn nnnnnnnnnn nnnnnnnnnn nnnnnnnnnn nnnnnnnnnn
      841 nnnnnnnnnn nnnnnnnnnn nnnnnnnnnn nnnnnnnnnn nnnnnnnnnn nnnnnnnnnn
      901 nnnnnnnnnn nnnnnnnnnn nnnnnnnnnn nnnnnnnnnn nnnnnnnnnn nnnnnnnnnn
      961 nnnnnnnnnn nnnnnnnnnn nnnnnnnnnn nnnnnnnnnn nnnnnnnnnn nnnnnnnnnn
     1021 nnnnnnnnnn nnnnnnnnnn nnnnnnnnnn nnnnnnnnnn nnnnnnnnnn nnnnnnnnnn
     1081 nnnnnnnnnn nnnnnnnnnn nnnnnnnnnn nnnnnnnnnn nnnnnnnnnn nnnnnnnnnn
     1141 nnnnnnnnnn nnnnnnnnnn nnnnnnnnnn nnnnnnnnnn nnnnnnnnnn nnnnnnnnnn
     1201 nnnnnnnnnn nnnnnnnnnn nnnnnnnnnn nnnnnnnnnn nnnnnnnnnn nnnnnnnnnn
     1261 nnnnnnnnnn nnnnnnnnnn nnnnnnnnnn nnnnnnnnnn nnnnnnnnnn nnnnnnnnnn
     1321 nnnnnnnnnn nnnnnnnnnn nnnnnnnnnn nnnnnnnnnn nnnnnnnnnn nnnnnnnnnn
     1381 nnnnnnnnnn nnnnnnnnnn nnnnnnnnnn nnnnnnnnnn nnnnnnnnnn nnnnnnnnnn
     1441 nnnnnnnnnn nnnnnnnnnn nnnnnnnnnn nnnnnnnnnn nnnnnnnnnn nnnnnnnnnn
     1501 nnnnnnnnnn nnnnnnnnnn nnnnnnnnnn nnnnnnnnnn nnnnnnnnnn nnnnnnnnnn
     1561 nnnnnnnnnn nnnnnnnnnn nnnnnnnnnn nnnnnnnnnn nnnnnnnnnn nnnnnnnnnn
     1621 nnnnnnnnnn nnnnnnnnnn nnnnnnnnnn nnnnnnnnnn nnnnnnnnnn nnnnnnnnnn
     1681 nnnnnnnnnn nnnnnnnnnn nnnnnnnnnn nnnnnnnnnn nnnnnnnnnn nnnnnnnnnn
     1741 nnnnnnnnnn nnnnnnnnnn nnnnnnnnnn nnnnnnnnnn nnnnnnnnnn nnnnnnnnnn
     1801 nnnnnnnnnn nnnnnnnnnn nnnnnnnnnn nnnnnnnnnn nnnnnnnnnn nnnnnnnnnn
     1861 nnnnnnnnnn nnnnnnnnnn nnnnnnnnnn nnnnnnnnnn nnnnnnnnnn nnnnnnnnnn
     1921 nnnnnnnnnn nnnnnnnnnn nnnnnnnnnn nnnnnnnnnn nnnnnnnnnn nnnnnnnnnn
     1981 nnnnnnnnnn nnnnnnnnnn nnnnnnnnnn nnnnnnnnnn nnnnnnnnnn nnnnnnnnnn
     2041 nnnnnnnnnn nnnnnnnnnn nnnnnnnnnn nnnnnnnnnn nnnnnnnnnn nnnnnnnnnn
     2101 nnnnnnnnnn nnnnnnnnnn nnnnnnnnnn nnnnnnnnnn nnnnnnnnnn nnnnnnnnnn
     2161 nnnnnnnnnn nnnnnnnnnn nnnnnnnnnn nnnnnnnnnn nnnnnnnnnn nnnnnnnnnn
     2221 nnnnnnnnnn nnnnnnnnnn nnnnnnnnnn nnnnnnnnnn nnnnnnnnnn nnnnnnnnnn
     2281 nnnnnnnnnn nnnnnnnnnn nnnnnnnnnn nnnnnnnnnn nnnnnnnnnn nnnnnnnnnn
     2341 nnnnnnnnnn nnnnnnnnnn nnnnnnnnnn nnnnnnnnnn nnnnnnnnnn nnnnnnnnnn
     2401 nnnnnnnnnn nnnnnnnnnn nnnnnnnnnn nnnnnnnnnn nnnnnnnnnn nnnnnnnnnn
     2461 nnnnnnnnnn nnnnnnnnnn nnnnnnnnnn nnnnnnnnnn nnnnnnnnnn nnnnnnnnnn
     2521 nnnnnnnnnn nnnnnnnnnn nnnnnnnnnn nnnnnnnnnn nnnnnnnnnn nnnnnnnnnn
     2581 nnnnnnnnnn nnnnnnnnnn nnnnnnnnnn nnnnnnnnnn nnnnnnnnnn nnnnnnnnnn
     2641 nnnnnnnnnn nnnnnnnnnn nnnnnnnnnn nnnnnnnnnn nnnnnnnnnn nnnnnnnnnn
     2701 nnnnnnnnnn nnnnnnnnnn nnnnnnnnnn nnnnnnnnnn nnnnnnnnnn nnnnnnnnnn
     2761 nnnnnnnnnn nnnnnnnnnn nnnnnnnnnn nnnnnnnnnn nnnnnnnnnn nnnnnnnnnn
     2821 nnnnnnnnnn nnnnnnnnnn nnnnnnnnnn nnnnnnnnnn nnnnnnnnnn nnnnnnnnnn
     2881 nnnnnnnnnn nnnnnnnnnn nnnnnnnnnn nnnnnnnnnn nnnnnnnnnn nnnnnnnnnn
     2941 nnnnnnnnnn nnnnnnnnnn nnnnnnnnnn nnnnnnnnnn nnnnnnnnnn nnnnnnnnnn
     3001 nnnnnnnnnn nnnnnnnnnn nnnnnnnnnn nnnnnnnnnn nnnnnnnnnn nnnnnnnnnn
     3061 nnnnnnnnnn nnnnnnnnnn nnnnnnnnnn nnnnnnnnnn nnnnnnnnnn nnnnnnnnnn
     3121 nnnnnnnnnn nnnnnnnnnn nnnnnnnnnn nnnnnnnnnn nnnnnnnnnn nnnnnnnnnn
     3181 nnnnnnnnnn nnnnnnnnnn nnnnnnnnnn nnnnnnnnnn nnnnnnnnnn nnnnnnnnnn
     3241 nnnnnnnnnn nnnnnnnnnn nnnnnnnnnn nnnnnnnnnn nnnnnnnnnn nnnnnnnnnn
     3301 nnnnnnnnnn nnnnnnnnnn nnnnnnnnnn nnnnnnnnnn nnnnnnnnnn nnnnnnnnnn
     3361 nnnnnnnnnn nnnnnnnnnn nnnnnnnnnn nnnnnnnnnn nnnnnnnnnn nnnnnnnnnn
     3421 nntgagccta gatccgcgac ccatttgctg tccaccagtc atgctagagg atctttgtga
     3481 aggaacctta cttctgtggt gtgacataat tggacaaact acctacagag atttaaagct
     3541 ctaaggtaaa tataaaattt ttaagtgtat aatgtgttaa actactgatt ctaattgttt
     3601 gtgtatttta gattccaacc tatggaactg atgaatggga gcagtggtgg aatgccttta
     3661 atgaggaaaa cctgttttgc tcagaagaaa tgccatctag tgatgatgag gctactgctg
     3721 actctcaaca ttctactcct ccaaaaaaga agagaaaggt agaagacccc aaggactttc
     3781 cttcagaatt gctaagtttt ttgagtcatg ctgtgtttag taatagaact cttgcttgct
     3841 ttgctattta caccacaaag gaaaaagctg cactgctata caagaaaatt atggaaaaat
     3901 attctgtaac ctttataagt aggcataaca gttataatca taacatactg ttttttctta
     3961 ctccacacag gcatagagtg tctgctatta ataactatgc tcaaaaattg tgtaccttta
     4021 gctttttaat ttgtaaaggg gttaataagg aatatttgat gtatagtgcc ttgactagag
     4081 atcataatca gccataccac atttgtagag gttttacttg ctttaaaaaa cctcccacac
     4141 ctccccctga acctgaaaca taaaatgaat gcaattgttg ttgttaactt gtttattgca
     4201 gcttataatg gttacaaata aagcaatagc atcacaaatt tcacaaataa agcatttttt
     4261 tcactgcatt ctagttgtgg tttgtccaaa ctcatcaatg tatcttatca tgtctggatc
     4321 ggatccaggc acccagcttt cttgtacaaa gttggcatta taagaaagca ttgcttatca
     4381 atttgttgca acgaacaggt cactatcagt caaaataaaa tcattatttg ccatccagct
     4441 gatatcccct atagtgagtc gtattacatg gtcatagctg tttcctggca gctctggccc
     4501 gtgtctcaaa atctctgatg ttacattgca caagataaaa atatatcatc atgaacaata
     4561 aaactgtctg cttacataaa cagtaataca aggggtgtta tgagccatat tcaacgggaa
     4621 acgtcgaggc cgcgattaaa ttccaacatg gatgctgatt tatatgggta taaatgggct
     4681 cgcgataatg tcgggcaatc aggtgcgaca atctatcgct tgtatgggaa gcccgatgcg
     4741 ccagagttgt ttctgaaaca tggcaaaggt agcgttgcca atgatgttac agatgagatg
     4801 gtcagactaa actggctgac ggaatttatg cctcttccga ccatcaagca ttttatccgt
     4861 actcctgatg atgcatggtt actcaccact gcgatccccg gaaaaacagc attccaggta
     4921 ttagaagaat atcctgattc aggtgaaaat attgttgatg cgctggcagt gttcctgcgc
     4981 cggttgcatt cgattcctgt ttgtaattgt ccttttaaca gcgatcgcgt atttcgtctc
     5041 gctcaggcgc aatcacgaat gaataacggt ttggttgatg cgagtgattt tgatgacgag
     5101 cgtaatggct ggcctgttga acaagtctgg aaagaaatgc ataaactttt gccattctca
     5161 ccggattcag tcgtcactca tggtgatttc tcacttgata accttatttt tgacgagggg
     5221 aaattaatag gttgtattga tgttggacga gtcggaatcg cagaccgata ccaggatctt
     5281 gccatcctat ggaactgcct cggtgagttt tctccttcat tacagaaacg gctttttcaa
     5341 aaatatggta ttgataatcc tgatatgaat aaattgcagt ttcatttgat gctcgatgag
     5401 tttttctaat cagaattggt taattggttg taacactggc agagcattac gctgacttga
     5461 cgggacggcg caagctcatg accaaaatcc cttaacgtga gttacgcgtc gttccactga
     5521 gcgtcagacc ccgtagaaaa gatcaaagga tcttcttgag atcctttttt tctgcgcgta
     5581 atctgctgct tgcaaacaaa aaaaccaccg ctaccagcgg tggtttgttt gccggatcaa
     5641 gagctaccaa ctctttttcc gaaggtaact ggcttcagca gagcgcagat accaaatact
     5701 gttcttctag tgtagccgta gttaggccac cacttcaaga actctgtagc accgcctaca
     5761 tacctcgctc tgctaatcct gttaccagtg gctgctgcca gtggcgataa gtcgtgtctt
     5821 accgggttgg actcaagacg atagttaccg gataaggcgc agcggtcggg ctgaacgggg
     5881 ggttcgtgca cacagcccag cttggagcga acgacctaca ccgaactgag atacctacag
     5941 cgtgagctat gagaaagcgc cacgcttccc gaagggagaa aggcggacag gtatccggta
     6001 agcggcaggg tcggaacagg agagcgcacg agggagcttc cagggggaaa cgcctggtat
     6061 ctttatagtc ctgtcgggtt tcgccacctc tgacttgagc gtcgattttt gtgatgctcg
     6121 tcaggggggc ggagcctatg gaaaaacgcc agcaacgcgg cctttttacg gttcctggcc
     6181 ttttgctggc cttttgctca catgtt
//
