[The description below was written by a language model from this plasmid's Addgene catalogue record and the feature table of its GenBank file.]
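Description:
pME-QS (L1-L2) is a Gateway middle entry clone built on the pDONR221 backbone, about 6.2 kb in total, with a roughly 3.65 kb insert carrying QS. It is a bacterial cloning intermediate rather than an expression vector. It replicates in E. coli from a high-copy ColE1/pUC-type origin and is selected with kanamycin through the aph(3')-Ia gene. Upstream of the cloning region sit the rrnB T1 and T2 terminators, which insulate the insert from read-through transcription. M13 forward and reverse primer sites and a T7 promoter flank the recombination cassette for sequence verification.

The insert lies between attL1 and attL2, the sites used by LR Clonase to transfer the fragment into a destination vector. In multisite assemblies it is combined with a 5' entry clone that supplies a promoter, since none is annotated within the attL-flanked region here. The QS coding sequence itself is not annotated in the feature table, but it presumably occupies the large unannotated stretch after attL1. It is followed by an SV40-derived 3' block comprising the small t antigen intron, a stretch annotated as the SV40 large T NLS (most likely just part of that viral fragment rather than a tag on QS) and the SV40 polyadenylation signal, so the entry clone provides its own transcript processing signals.

QS is the repressor of the Q transcriptional regulatory system, antagonising the QF activator that drives QUAS-linked transgenes. According to the associated publication, this plasmid belongs to a toolkit adapting that system for zebrafish transgenesis. A second, 904 bp partial record covers only the attL2-proximal end of the insert in reverse orientation and shows the same SV40 elements. The depositor notes that discrepancies between the full sequence and repository quality-control reads have no functional consequence.
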