Addgene plasmid #61378: pME-QS (L1-L2)
Purpose: Gateway Middle Entry Vector Containing QS
Depositing lab: Marnie Halpern. Depositing organization: Carnegie Institution for Science. Publication: Adoption of the Q transcriptional regulatory system for zebrafish transgenesis. Subedi A, Macurak M, Gee ST, Monge E, Goll MG, Potter CJ, Parsons MJ, Halpern ME. Methods. 2014 Apr 1;66(3):433-40. doi: 10.1016/j.ymeth.2013.06.012. Epub 2013 Jun 20. PubMed 23792917.
Backbone
  Vector backbone: pDONR221
  Backbone manufacturer: Life Technologies
  Backbone size w/o insert (bp): 2555
  Total vector size (bp): 6207
Growth in bacteria
  Bacterial resistance: Kanamycin, 50 μg/mL
  Growth temperature: 37°C
  Growth strain: DH10B
  Copy number: Unknown
Gene/Insert
  Gene/Insert name: QS
  Insert size (bp): 3652
  Cloning method: Gateway Cloning
  Sequencing primers: 5′ M13 17mer
Terms and licenses: Academic/Nonprofit Terms; Industry Terms: Not Available to Industry
Depositor comments: Discrepancies between full sequence and Addgene's QC results have no functional consequence.
How to cite: pME-QS (L1-L2) was a gift from Marnie Halpern (Addgene plasmid # 61378 ; http://n2t.net/addgene:61378 ; RRID:Addgene_61378)
