LOCUS       Exported 904 bp ds-DNA linear SYN 13-JUN-2021
DEFINITION  Gateway Middle Entry Vector Containing QS.
ACCESSION   .
VERSION     .
KEYWORDS    pME-QS (L1-L2)
SOURCE      synthetic DNA construct
  ORGANISM  synthetic DNA construct
REFERENCE   1 (bases 1 to 904)
  AUTHORS   Subedi A, Macurak M, Gee ST, Monge E, Goll MG, Potter CJ, Parsons
            MJ, Halpern ME
  TITLE     Adoption of the Q transcriptional regulatory system for zebrafish
            transgenesis.
  JOURNAL   Methods. 2014 Apr 1;66(3):433-40. doi: 10.1016/j.ymeth.2013.06.012.
            Epub 2013 Jun 20.
  PUBMED    23792917
REFERENCE   2 (bases 1 to 904)
  AUTHORS   .
  TITLE     Direct Submission
  JOURNAL   Exported Jun 13, 2021 from SnapGene Server 1.1.58
            http://www.snapgene.com
FEATURES             Location/Qualifiers
     source          1..904
                     /organism="synthetic DNA construct"
                     /mol_type="other DNA"
     protein_bind    71..95
                     /gene="mutant version of attB"
                     /label=attB2
                     /bound_moiety="BP Clonase(TM)"
                     /note="recombination site for the Gateway(R) BP reaction"
     polyA_signal    106..240
                     /label=SV40 poly(A) signal
                     /note="SV40 polyadenylation signal"
     primer_bind     complement(130..149)
                     /label=EBV-rev
                     /note="SV40 polyA terminator, reverse primer"
     primer_bind     184..203
                     /label=SV40pA-R
                     /note="SV40 polyA, reverse primer"
     CDS             complement(512..532)
                     /codon_start=1
                     /product="nuclear localization signal of SV40 (simian virus
                     40) large T antigen"
                     /label=SV40 NLS
                     /translation="PKKKRKV"
     intron          662..727
                     /label=small t intron
                     /note="SV40 (simian virus 40) small t antigen intron"
ORIGIN
        1 aatgatttta ttttgactga tagtgacctg ttcgttgcaa caaattgata agcaatgctt
       61 tcttataatg ccaactttgt acaagaaagc tgggtgcctg gatccgatcc agacatgata
      121 agatacattg atgagtttgg acaaaccaca actagaatgc agtgaaaaaa atgctttatt
      181 tgtgaaattt gtgatgctat tgctttattt gtaaccatta taagctgcaa taaacaagtt
      241 aacaacaaca attgcattca ttttatgttt caggttcagg gggaggtgtg ggaggttttt
      301 taaagcaagt aaaacctcta caaatgtggt atggctgatt atgatctcta gtcaaggcac
      361 tatacatcaa atatttttcc ataattttct tgtatagcag tgcagctttt tcctttgtgg
      421 tgtaaatagc aaagcaagca agagttctat tactaaacac agcatgactc aaaaaactta
      481 gcaattctga aggaaagtcc ttggggtctt ctacctttct cttctttttt ggaggagtag
      541 aatgttgaga gtcagcagta gcctcatcat cactagatgg catttcttct gagcaaaaca
      601 ggttttcctc attaaaggca ttccaccact gctcccattc atcagttcca taggttggaa
      661 tctaaaatac acaaacaatt agaatcagta gtttaacaca ttatacactt aaaaatttta
      721 tatttacctt agagctttaa atctctgtag gtagtttgtc caattatgtc acaccacaga
      781 agtaaggttc cttcacaaag atcctctagg gccgctcann nnnnnnnnnn nnnnnnnnnn
      841 nnnnnnnnnn nnnnnnnnnn nnnnnnnnnn nnnnnnnnnn nnnnnnnnnn nnnnnnnnnn
      901 nnnn
//
