>Addgene plasmid #61378 | pME-QS (L1-L2) | addgene partial sequence | sequence record 102011 | M13pUC-Fwd 5'-CCCAGTCACGACGTTGTAAAACG-3'
TTTATTTTGACTGATAGTGACCTGTTCGTTGCAACAAATTGATGAGCAATGCTTTTTTATAATGCCAACT
TTGTACAAAAAAGCAGGCT
[754 nt withheld, positions 90-843]
